>Addgene plasmid #67175 | pCRISPaint-AviTag | depositor full sequence | sequence record 116147 | pCRISPaint-AviTag sequence 2379 bps
GGCCGCGTTGCTGGCGTTTTTCCATAGGCTCCGCCCCCCTGACGAGCATCACAAAAATCGACGCTCAAGT
CAGAGGTGGCGAAACCCGACAGGACTATAAAGATACCAGGCGTTTCCCCCTGGAAGCTCCCTCGTGCGCT
CTCCTGTTCCGACCCTGCCGCTTACCGGATACCTGTCCGCCTTTCTCCCTTCGGGAAGCGTGGCGCTTTC
TCATAGCTCACGCTGTAGGTATCTCAGTTCGGTGTAGGTCGTTCGCTCCAAGCTGGGCTGTGTGCACGAA
CCCCCCGTTCAGCCCGACCGCTGCGCCTTATCCGGTAACTATCGTCTTGAGTCCAACCCGGTAAGACACG
ACTTATCGCCACTGGCAGCAGCCACTGGTAACAGGATTAGCAGAGCGAGGTATGTAGGCGGTGCTACAGA
GTTCTTGAAGTGGTGGCCTAACTACGGCTACACTAGAAGGACAGTATTTGGTATCTGCGCTCTGCTGAAG
CCAGTTACCTTCGGAAAAAGAGTTGGTAGCTCTTGATCCGGCAAACAAACCACCGCTGGTAGCGGTGGTT
TTTTTGTTTGCAAGCAGCAGATTACGCGCAGAAAAAAAGGATCTCAAGAAGATCCTTTGATCTTTTCTAC
GGGGTCTGACGCTCAGTGGAACGAAAACTCACGTTAAGGGATTTTGGTCATGAGATTATCAAAAAGGATC
TTCACCTAGATCCTTTTAAATTAAAAATGAAGTTTTAAATCAATCTAAAGTATATATGAGTAAACTTGGT
CTGACAGTTACCAATGCTTAATCAGTGAGGCACCTATCTCAGCGATCTGTCTATTTCGTTCATCCATAGT
TGCCTGACTCCCCGTCGTGTAGATAACTACGATACGGGAGGGCTTACCATCTGGCCCCAGTGCTGCAATG
ATACCGCGAGACCCACGCTCACCGGCTCCAGATTTATCAGCAATAAACCAGCCAGCCGGAAGGGCCGAGC
GCAGAAGTGGTCCTGCAACTTTATCCGCCTCCATCCAGTCTATTAATTGTTGCCGGGAAGCTAGAGTAAG
TAGTTCGCCAGTTAATAGTTTGCGCAACGTTGTTGCCATTGCTACAGGCATCGTGGTGTCACGCTCGTCG
TTTGGTATGGCTTCATTCAGCTCCGGTTCCCAACGATCAAGGCGAGTTACATGATCCCCCATGTTGTGCA
AAAAAGCGGTTAGCTCCTTCGGTCCTCCGATCGTTGTCAGAAGTAAGTTGGCCGCAGTGTTATCACTCAT
GGTTATGGCAGCACTGCATAATTCTCTTACTGTCATGCCATCCGTAAGATGCTTTTCTGTGACTGGTGAG
TACTCAACCAAGTCATTCTGAGAATAGTGTATGCGGCGACCGAGTTGCTCTTGCCCGGCGTCAATACGGG
ATAATACCGCGCCACATAGCAGAACTTTAAAAGTGCTCATCATTGGAAAACGTTCTTCGGGGCGAAAACT
CTCAAGGATCTTACCGCTGTTGAGATCCAGTTCGATGTAACCCACTCGTGCACCCAACTGATCTTCAGCA
TCTTTTACTTTCACCAGCGTTTCTGGGTGAGCAAAAACAGGAAGGCAAAATGCCGCAAAAAAGGGAATAA
GGGCGACACGGAAATGTTGAATACTCATACTCTTCCTTTTTCAATATTATTGAAGCATTTATCAGGGTTA
TTGTCTCATGAGCGGATACATATTTGAATGTATTTAGAAAAATAAACAAATAGGGGTTCCGCGCACATTT
CCCCGAAAAGTGCGGTGTGAAATACCGCACAGATGCGTAAGGAGAAAATACCGCATCAGGCGCCATTCGC
CATTCAGGCTGCGCAACTGTTGGGAAGGGCGATCGGTGCGGGCCTCTTCGCTATTACGCCAGCTGGCGAA
AGGGGGATGTGCTGCAAGGCGATTAAGTTGGGTAACGCCAGGGTTTTCCCAGTCACGACGTTGTAAAACG
ACGGCCAGTGAATTCGAGCTCGGTACCTAATGATAGCTAGCGGGCCAGTACCCAAAAAGCGGGGGGTCTG
GTGGCAGTGGAGGGGGATCCGGCCTGAACGACATCTTCGAGGCCCAGAAGATCGAGTGGCACGAGTGAGC
GGCCGCCGCTGATCAGCCTCGACTGTGCCTTCTAGTTGCCAGCCATCTGTTGTTTGCCCCTCCCCCGTGC
CTTCCTTGACCCTGGAAGGTGCCACTCCCACTGTCCTTTCCTAATAAAATGAGGAAATTGCATCGCATTG
TCTGAGTAGGTGTCATTCTATTCTGGGGGGTGGGGTGGGGCAGGACAGCAAGGGGGAGGATTGGGAAGAC
AATAGCAGGCATGCTGGGGATGCGGTGGGCTCTATGGACGCGTCAGCAAAAGGCCAGGAACCGTAAAAA
Features (pLannotate 1.2.2; 6 found; start..end, strand, type, name):
     19..607     -  rep_origin     ori: high-copy-number ColE1/pMB1/pBR322/pUC origin of replication
    778..1638    -  CDS            AmpR: β-lactamase; bla; confers resistance to ampicillin, carbenicillin, and related antibiotics
   1639..1743    -  promoter       AmpR promoter: bla
   1761..1810    +  misc_feature   bom (fragment): basis of mobility region from pBR322
   1816..1973    -  CDS            lacZα (fragment): LacZα fragment of β-galactosidase; lacZ fragment
   2123..2347    +  polyA_signal   bGH poly(A) signal: bovine growth hormone polyadenylation signal
