[The description below was written by a language model from this plasmid's Addgene catalogue record and pLannotate feature annotations shown in this document.]
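Description:
pCRISPaint-AviTag is a small (2,379 bp) bacterial plasmid that serves as a universal donor for the CRISPaint gene-tagging system, here carrying a synthetic AviTag as the payload. It is built on the pCRISPaint backbone and is propagated in E. coli through a high-copy ColE1/pUC-type origin, with selection by ampicillin via a β-lactamase gene driven by its own bla promoter. The annotation also picks up short remnants of a pBR322 bom region and a lacZα fragment, which are leftovers of the cloning-vector ancestry rather than functional parts.

The mammalian-facing part of the plasmid is minimal. The feature table does not annotate the AviTag itself, but the unannotated stretch between the lacZα fragment and the bovine growth hormone polyadenylation signal is the likely location of the tag cassette, with the bGH poly(A) signal positioned to terminate transcripts once the donor has been integrated. No promoter for mammalian expression is annotated, which fits the design: the tag is meant to be expressed only as an in-frame fusion from the promoter of the endogenous gene it is inserted into. No mammalian selection marker is annotated or mentioned in the record.

According to the associated publication title, CRISPaint achieves modular, base-specific tagging through a ligase-4-dependent mechanism, meaning the donor is captured at a nuclease-induced break by non-homologous end joining rather than through gene-specific homology arms, so the same donor can be used for many target genes. The AviTag is a short peptide substrate for the biotin ligase BirA, so tagged endogenous proteins can be site-specifically biotinylated for streptavidin-based capture or detection.
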