Addgene plasmid #67175: pCRISPaint-AviTag
Purpose: CRISPaint universal donor for AviTag fusion tagging
Depositing lab: Veit Hornung. Publication: CRISPaint allows modular base-specific gene tagging using a ligase-4-dependent mechanism. Schmid-Burgk JL, Honing K, Ebert TS, Hornung V. Nat Commun. 2016 Jul 28;7:12338. doi: 10.1038/ncomms12338. PubMed 27465542.
Backbone
  Vector backbone: pCRISPaint
  Backbone manufacturer: Veit Hornung group
Growth in bacteria
  Bacterial resistance: Ampicillin, 100 μg/mL
  Growth temperature: 30°C
  Growth strain: DH10B
  Copy number: High Copy
Gene/Insert
  Gene/Insert name: AviTag
  Species: Synthetic
Terms and licenses: Academic/Nonprofit Terms; Industry Terms: Not Available to Industry
Depositor comments: please check ip situation sequence with: TTCGCTATTACGCCAGCTGGCGA
How to cite: pCRISPaint-AviTag was a gift from Veit Hornung (Addgene plasmid # 67175 ; http://n2t.net/addgene:67175 ; RRID:Addgene_67175)
