>Addgene plasmid #67175 | pCRISPaint-AviTag | addgene partial sequence | sequence record 123188 | M13pUC-Fwd 5'-CCCAGTCACGACGTTGTAAAACG-3'
GATAGCTAGCGGGCCAGTACCCAAAAAGCGGGGGGTCTGGTGGCAGTGGAGGGGGATCCGGCCTGAACGA
CATCTTCGAGGCCCAGAAGATCGAGTGGCACGAGTGAGCGGCCGCCGCTGATCAGCCTCGACTGTGCCTT
CTAGTTGCCAGCCATCTGTTGTTTGCCCCTCCCCCGTGCCTTCCTTGACCCTGGAAGGTGCCACTCCCAC
TGTCCTTTCCTAATAAAATGAGGAAATTGCATCGCATTGTCTGAGTAGGTGTCATTCTATTCTGGGGGGT
GGGGTGGGGCAGGACAGCAAGGGGGAGGATTGGGAAGACAATAGCAGGCATGCTGGGGATGCGGTGGGCT
CTATGGACGCGTCAGCAAAAGGCCAGGAACCGTAAAAAGGCCGCGTTGCTGGCGTTTTTCCATAGGCTCC
GCCCCCCTGACGAGCATCACAAAAATCGACGCTCAAGTCAGAGGTGGCGAAACCCGACAGGACTATAAAG
ATACCAGGCGTTTCCCCCTGGAAGCTCCCTCGTGCGCTCTCCTGTTCCGACCCTGCCGCTTACCGGATAC
CTGTCCGCCTTTCTCCCTTCGGGAAGCGTGGCGCTTTCTCATAGCTCACGCTGTAGGTATCTCAGTTCGG
TGTAGGTCGTTCGCTCCAAGCTGGGCTGTGTGCACGAACCCCCCGTTCAGCCCGACCGCTGCGCCTTATC
CGGTAACTATCGTCTTGAGTCCAACCCGGTAAGACACGACTTATCGCCACTGGCAGCAGCCACTGGTAAC
AGGATTAGCAGAGCGAGGTATGTAGGCGGTGCTACAGAGTTCTTGAAGTG
