>Addgene plasmid #67175 | pCRISPaint-AviTag | addgene partial sequence | sequence record 123189 | BGH-rev 5'-TAGAAGGCACAGTCGAGG-3'
CGATCTTCTGGGCCTCGAAGATGTCGTTCAGGCCGGATCCCCCTCCACTGCCACCAGACCCCCCGCTTTT
TGGGTACTGGCCCGCTAGCTATCATTAGGTACCGAGCTCGAATTCACTGGCCGTCGTTTTACAACGTCGT
GACTGGGAAAACCCTGGCGTTACCCAACTTAATCGCCTTGCAGCACATCCCCCTTTCGCCAGCTGGCGTA
ATAGCGAAGAGGCCCGCACCGATCGCCCTTCCCAACAGTTGCGCAGCCTGAATGGCGAATGGCGCCTGAT
GCGGTATTTTCTCCTTACGCATCTGTGCGGTATTTCACACCGCACTTTTCGGGGAAATGTGCGCGGAACC
CCTATTTGTTTATTTTTCTAAATACATTCAAATATGTATCCGCTCATGAGACAATAACCCTGATAAATGC
TTCAATAATATTGAAAAAGGAAGAGTATGAGTATTCAACATTTCCGTGTCGCCCTTATTCCCTTTTTTGC
GGCATTTTGCCTTCCTGTTTTTGCTCACCCAGAAACGCTGGTGAAAGTAAAAGATGCTGAAGATCAGTTG
GGTGCACGAGTGGGTTACATCGAACTGGATCTCAACAGCGGTAAGATCCTTGAGAGTTTTCGCCCCGAAG
AACGTTTTCCAATGATGAGC
